Addgene plasmid #169569: pTS2368-Tier1-PhCMV_VP64
Purpose: Tier-1 vector encoding PhCMV-driven VP64 transactivator domain (PhCMV-VP64-pA).
Depositing lab: Martin Fussenegger. Depositing organization: ETH Zurich (Swiss Federal Institute of Technology). Publication: A versatile plasmid architecture for mammalian synthetic biology (VAMSyB). Haellman V, Strittmatter T, Bertschi A, Stucheli P, Fussenegger M. Metab Eng. 2021 Jul;66:41-50. doi: 10.1016/j.ymben.2021.04.003. Epub 2021 Apr 18. PubMed 33857582.
Backbone
  Vector backbone: pMM1 (pcDNA3.1-based)
  Backbone size w/o insert (bp): 4435
  Vector type: Mammalian Expression
  Selectable markers: Neomycin (select with G418)
Growth in bacteria
  Bacterial resistance: Ampicillin, 100 μg/mL
  Growth temperature: 37°C
  Growth strain: DH5alpha
  Copy number: High Copy
Gene/Insert
  Gene/Insert name: PCMV-driven VP64
  Species: herpes simplex virus
  Promoter: PhCMV
  Cloning method: Restriction Enzyme; 5′ cloning site Unknown (unknown if destroyed)
  Sequencing primers: 5′ AmpStart; 3′ BGH-rev
Terms and licenses: Academic/Nonprofit Terms; Industry Terms: Not Available to Industry
How to cite: pTS2368-Tier1-PhCMV_VP64 was a gift from Martin Fussenegger (Addgene plasmid # 169569 ; http://n2t.net/addgene:169569 ; RRID:Addgene_169569)
