[The description below was written by a language model from this plasmid's Addgene catalogue record and pLannotate feature annotations shown in this document.]
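Description:
pTS2368-Tier1-PhCMV_VP64 is a mammalian expression plasmid of about 5.3 kb, built on pMM1, a pcDNA3.1-derived backbone, and designated a "Tier-1" vector in a modular plasmid architecture for mammalian synthetic biology. It is maintained in E. coli through a high-copy ColE1/pUC-type origin and selected with ampicillin via the β-lactamase gene and its native promoter. An f1 origin is also present, along with residual lac promoter/operator, CAP site and lacI fragments typical of the parental backbone. For selection in mammalian cells, an SV40 enhancer/early promoter drives the neomycin phosphotransferase gene, terminated by the SV40 polyadenylation signal, giving G418 resistance. A short ble fragment annotated just downstream of neo is probably backbone remnant sequence rather than a functional marker.

The payload is a single transcription unit: the human cytomegalovirus immediate-early enhancer and promoter (PhCMV), followed by a T7 promoter, the VP64 coding sequence, and the bovine growth hormone polyadenylation signal. VP64 is a tetrameric repeat of the minimal activation domain of herpes simplex virus VP16 and is widely used as a strong transcriptional activation module when fused to a DNA-binding or dimerisation domain. Here the annotated coding region is only the 150 bp activation domain, with no DNA-binding partner, localisation signal or tag annotated. A very short HIV-1 LTR match at the promoter junction is likely an annotation artefact.

The record gives the purpose only as a PhCMV-VP64-pA cassette. It therefore most plausibly serves as a standardised part or control within the modular cloning system, for example as a source of VP64 for building synthetic transactivators, although the record does not spell this out.
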