Features (pLannotate 1.2.2; 19 found; start..end, strand, type, name):
    135..438     +  enhancer       CMV enhancer: human cytomegalovirus immediate early enhancer
    439..642     +  promoter       CMV promoter: human cytomegalovirus (CMV) immediate early promoter
    638..671     +  LTR            5' LTR (truncated) (fragment): truncated 5' long terminal repeat (LTR) from HIV-1
    687..705     +  promoter       T7 promoter: promoter for bacteriophage T7 RNA polymerase
    746..895     +  CDS            VP64: tetrameric repeat of the minimal activation domain of herpes simplex virus VP16 (Beerli et al., 1998)
    962..1186    +  polyA_signal   bGH poly(A) signal: bovine growth hormone polyadenylation signal
   1190..1211    +  promoter       SV40 promoter (fragment): SV40 enhancer and early promoter
   1232..1660    +  rep_origin     f1 ori (sequence partly withheld): f1 bacteriophage origin of replication; arrow indicates direction of (+) strand synthesis
   1674..2003    +  promoter       SV40 promoter: SV40 enhancer and early promoter
   2070..2861    +  CDS            neo: KKA2_KLEPN - Also known as kan, nptII. Experimental evidence at protein level: Swiss-Prot protein existence level 1. Resistance to kanamycin, neomycin, paromomycin, ribostamycin, butirosin and gentamicin B. From Klebsiella pneumoniae.
   2885..3043    +  CDS            ble (fragment): BLE_KLEPN - Experimental evidence at protein level: Swiss-Prot protein existence level 1. Binding protein with a strong affinity to the bleomycin family of antibiotics. Binds to CL990; an antimitotic-antibiotic compound. From Klebsiella pneumoniae.
   3038..3159    +  polyA_signal   SV40 poly(A) signal: SV40 polyadenylation signal
   3232..3248    -  protein_bind   lac operator: The lac repressor binds to the lac operator to inhibit transcription in E. coli. This inhibition can be relieved by adding lactose or isopropyl-β-D-thiogalactopyranoside (IPTG). lac repressor encoded by lacI
   3256..3286    -  promoter       lac promoter: promoter for the E. coli lac operon
   3301..3322    -  protein_bind   CAP binding site: CAP binding activates transcription in the presence of cAMP. E. coli catabolite activator protein
   3335..3427    -  CDS            lacI (fragment): lac repressor; lacI; The lac repressor binds to the lac operator to inhibit transcription in E. coli. This inhibition can be relieved by adding lactose or isopropyl-β-D-thiogalactopyranoside (IPTG).
   3610..4198    -  rep_origin     ori: high-copy-number ColE1/pMB1/pBR322/pUC origin of replication
   4369..5229    -  CDS            AmpR: β-lactamase; bla; confers resistance to ampicillin, carbenicillin, and related antibiotics
   5230..5334    -  promoter       AmpR promoter: bla
>Addgene plasmid #169569 | pTS2368-Tier1-PhCMV_VP64 | addgene full sequence | sequence record 365009 | Addgene NGS Result
AAAAGTGCCACCTGACGTCGACGGATCGGGAGATCTCCACGCGTGGTACCCTCGAGTTGACATTGATTAT
TGAGTAGTTATTAATAGTAATCAATTACGGGGTCATTAGTTCATAGCCCATATATGGAGTTCCGCGTTAC
ATAACTTACGGTAAATGGCCCGCCTGGCTGACCGCCCAACGACCCCCGCCCATTGACGTCAATAATGACG
TATGTTCCCATAGTAACGCCAATAGGGACTTTCCATTGACGTCAATGGGTGGAGTATTTACGGTAAACTG
CCCACTTGGCAGTACATCAAGTGTATCATATGCCAAGTACGCCCCCTATTGACGTCAATGACGGTAAATG
GCCCGCCTGGCATTATGCCCAGTACATGACCTTATGGGACTTTCCTACTTGGCAGTACATCTACGTATTA
GTCATCGCTATTACCATGGTGATGCGGTTTTGGCAGTACATCAATGGGCGTGGATAGCGGTTTGACTCAC
GGGGATTTCCAAGTCTCCACCCCATTGACGTCAATGGGAGTTTGTTTTGGCACCAAAATCAACGGGACTT
TCCAAAATGTCGTAACAACTCCGCCCCATTGACGCAAATGGGCGGTAGGCGTGTACGGTGGGAGGTCTAT
ATAAGCAGAGCTCTCTGGCTAACTAGAGAACCCACTGCTTACTGGCTTATCGAAATTAATACGACTCACT
ATAGGGAGACCCAAGCTGTTCGAAGCGGAATTCACCATGACTAGTGACGCGCTGGACGATTTCGATCTCG
ACATGCTGGGTTCTGATGCCCTCGATGACTTTGACCTGGATATGTTGGGAAGCGACGCATTGGATGACTT
TGATCTGGACATGCTCGGCTCCGATGCTCTGGACGATTTCGATCTCGATATGTTAATTAACGCTAGCGGA
TCCACCGGTGTCTAGAAAGCTTTGAGGCCGGCCTGCAGGGATCAGCCTCGACTGTGCCTTCTAGTTGCCA
GCCATCTGTTGTTTGCCCCTCCCCCGTGCCTTCCTTGACCCTGGAAGGTGCCACTCCCACTGTCCTTTCC
TAATAAAATGAGGAAATTGCATCGCATTGTCTGAGTAGGTGTCATTCTATTCTGGGGGGTGGGGTGGGGC
AGGACAGCAAGGGGGAGGATTGGGAAGACAATAGCAGGCATGCTGGGGATGCGGTGGGCTCTATGGCTTC
TGAGGCGGAAAGAACCAGCTGGGGCTCTAGGGGGTATCCCC
[124 nt withheld, positions 1232-1355]
C
[91 nt withheld, positions 1357-1447]
A
[49 nt withheld, positions 1449-1497]
CCTTTGACGTTGGAGTCCACGTTCTTT
[37 nt withheld, positions 1525-1561]
ACCCTATCTCGGTCTATTCTTTTGATTTATAAGGGATTTTGCCGATTTCGGCCTATTGGTTAAAAAATGA
GCTGATTTAACAAAAATTTAACGCGAATTAATTCTGTGGAATGTGTGTCAGTTAGGGTGTGGAAAGTCCC
CAGGCTCCCCAGCAGGCAGAAGTATGCAAAGCATGCATCTCAATTAGTCAGCAACCAGGTGTGGAAAGTC
CCCAGGCTCCCCAGCAGGCAGAAGTATGCAAAGCATGCATCTCAATTAGTCAGCAACCATAGTCCCGCCC
CTAACTCCGCCCATCCCGCCCCTAACTCCGCCCAGTTCCGCCCATTCTCCGCCCCATGGCTGACTAATTT
TTTTTATTTATGCAGAGGCCGAGGCCGCCTCTGCCTCTGAGCTATTCCAGAAGTAGTGAGGAGGCTTTTT
TGGAGGCCTAGGCTTTTGCAAAAAGCTCCCGGGAGCTTGTATATCCATTTTCGGATCTGATCAAGAGACA
GGATGAGGATCGTTTCGCATGATTGAACAAGATGGATTGCACGCAGGTTCTCCGGCCGCTTGGGTGGAGA
GGCTATTCGGCTATGACTGGGCACAACAGACAATCGGCTGCTCTGATGCCGCCGTGTTCCGGCTGTCAGC
GCAGGGGCGCCCGGTTCTTTTTGTCAAGACCGACCTGTCCGGTGCCCTGAATGAACTGCAGGACGAGGCA
GCGCGGCTATCGTGGCTGGCCACGACGGGCGTTCCTTGCGCAGCTGTGCTCGACGTTGTCACTGAAGCGG
GAAGGGACTGGCTGCTATTGGGCGAAGTGCCGGGGCAGGATCTCCTGTCATCTCACCTTGCTCCTGCCGA
GAAAGTATCCATCATGGCTGATGCAATGCGGCGGCTGCATACGCTTGATCCGGCTACCTGCCCATTCGAC
CACCAAGCGAAACATCGCATCGAGCGAGCACGTACTCGGATGGAAGCCGGTCTTGTCGATCAGGATGATC
TGGACGAAGAGCATCAGGGGCTCGCGCCAGCCGAACTGTTCGCCAGGCTCAAGGCGCGCATGCCCGACGG
CGAGGATCTCGTCGTGACCCATGGCGATGCCTGCTTGCCGAATATCATGGTGGAAAATGGCCGCTTTTCT
GGATTCATCGACTGTGGCCGGCTGGGTGTGGCGGACCGCTATCAGGACATAGCGTTGGCTACCCGTGATA
TTGCTGAAGAGCTTGGCGGCGAATGGGCTGACCGCTTCCTCGTGCTTTACGGTATCGCCGCTCCCGATTC
GCAGCGCATCGCCTTCTATCGCCTTCTTGACGAGTTCTTCTGAGCGGGACTCTGGGGTTCGAAATGACCG
ACCAAGCGACGCCCAACCTGCCATCACGAGATTTCGATTCCACCGCCGCCTTCTATGAAAGGTTGGGCTT
CGGAATCGTTTTCCGGGACGCCGGCTGGATGATCCTCCAGCGCGGGGATCTCATGCTGGAGTTCTTCGCC
CACCCCAACTTGTTTATTGCAGCTTATAATGGTTACAAATAAAGCAATAGCATCACAAATTTCACAAATA
AAGCATTTTTTTCACTGCATTCTAGTTGTGGTTTGTCCAAACTCATCAATGTATCTTATCATGTCTGTAT
ACCGTCGACCTCTAGCTAGAGCTTGGCGTAATCATGGTCATAGCTGTTTCCTGTGTGAAATTGTTATCCG
CTCACAATTCCACACAACATACGAGCCGGAAGCATAAAGTGTAAAGCCTGGGGTGCCTAATGAGTGAGCT
AACTCACATTAATTGCGTTGCGCTCACTGCCCGCTTTCCAGTCGGGAAACCTGTCGTGCCAGCTGCATTA
ATGAATCGGCCAACGCGCGGGGAGAGGCGGTTTGCGTATTGGGCGCTCTTCCGCTTCCTCGCTCACTGAC
TCGCTGCGCTCGGTCGTTCGGCTGCGGCGAGCGGTATCAGCTCACTCAAAGGCGGTAATACGGTTATCCA
CAGAATCAGGGGATAACGCAGGAAAGAACATGTGAGCAAAAGGCCAGCAAAAGGCCAGGAACCGTAAAAA
GGCCGCGTTGCTGGCGTTTTTCCATAGGCTCCGCCCCCCTGACGAGCATCACAAAAATCGACGCTCAAGT
CAGAGGTGGCGAAACCCGACAGGACTATAAAGATACCAGGCGTTTCCCCCTGGAAGCTCCCTCGTGCGCT
CTCCTGTTCCGACCCTGCCGCTTACCGGATACCTGTCCGCCTTTCTCCCTTCGGGAAGCGTGGCGCTTTC
TCATAGCTCACGCTGTAGGTATCTCAGTTCGGTGTAGGTCGTTCGCTCCAAGCTGGGCTGTGTGCACGAA
CCCCCCGTTCAGCCCGACCGCTGCGCCTTATCCGGTAACTATCGTCTTGAGTCCAACCCGGTAAGACACG
ACTTATCGCCACTGGCAGCAGCCACTGGTAACAGGATTAGCAGAGCGAGGTATGTAGGCGGTGCTACAGA
GTTCTTGAAGTGGTGGCCTAACTACGGCTACACTAGAAGAACAGTATTTGGTATCTGCGCTCTGCTGAAG
CCAGTTACCTTCGGAAAAAGAGTTGGTAGCTCTTGATCCGGCAAACAAACCACCGCTGGTAGCGGTGGTT
TTTTTGTTTGCAAGCAGCAGATTACGCGCAGAAAAAAAGGATCTCAAGAAGATCCTTTGATCTTTTCTAC
GGGGTCTGACGCTCAGTGGAACGAAAACTCACGTTAAGGGATTTTGGTCATGAGATTATCAAAAAGGATC
TTCACCTAGATCCTTTTAAATTAAAAATGAAGTTTTAAATCAATCTAAAGTATATATGAGTAAACTTGGT
CTGACAGTTACCAATGCTTAATCAGTGAGGCACCTATCTCAGCGATCTGTCTATTTCGTTCATCCATAGT
TGCCTGACTCCCCGTCGTGTAGATAACTACGATACGGGAGGGCTTACCATCTGGCCCCAGTGCTGCAATG
ATACCGCGAGACCCACGCTCACCGGCTCCAGATTTATCAGCAATAAACCAGCCAGCCGGAAGGGCCGAGC
GCAGAAGTGGTCCTGCAACTTTATCCGCCTCCATCCAGTCTATTAATTGTTGCCGGGAAGCTAGAGTAAG
TAGTTCGCCAGTTAATAGTTTGCGCAACGTTGTTGCCATTGCTACAGGCATCGTGGTGTCACGCTCGTCG
TTTGGTATGGCTTCATTCAGCTCCGGTTCCCAACGATCAAGGCGAGTTACATGATCCCCCATGTTGTGCA
AAAAAGCGGTTAGCTCCTTCGGTCCTCCGATCGTTGTCAGAAGTAAGTTGGCCGCAGTGTTATCACTCAT
GGTTATGGCAGCACTGCATAATTCTCTTACTGTCATGCCATCCGTAAGATGCTTTTCTGTGACTGGTGAG
TACTCAACCAAGTCATTCTGAGAATAGTGTATGCGGCGACCGAGTTGCTCTTGCCCGGCGTCAATACGGG
ATAATACCGCGCCACATAGCAGAACTTTAAAAGTGCTCATCATTGGAAAACGTTCTTCGGGGCGAAAACT
CTCAAGGATCTTACCGCTGTTGAGATCCAGTTCGATGTAACCCACTCGTGCACCCAACTGATCTTCAGCA
TCTTTTACTTTCACCAGCGTTTCTGGGTGAGCAAAAACAGGAAGGCAAAATGCCGCAAAAAAGGGAATAA
GGGCGACACGGAAATGTTGAATACTCATACTCTTCCTTTTTCAATATTATTGAAGCATTTATCAGGGTTA
TTGTCTCATGAGCGGATACATATTTGAATGTATTTAGAAAAATAAACAAATAGGGGTTCCGCGCACATTT
CCCCG
